>Addgene plasmid #153501 | pAGM9121_Cgl-UPO SP | addgene full sequence | sequence record 316759 | Addgene NGS Result
GTGCCGAGGCACGAACCCAGTGGACATAAGCCTGTTCGGTTCGTAAGCTGTAATGCAAGTAGCGTATGCG
CTCACGCAACTGGTCCAGAACCTTGACCGAACGCAGCGGTGGTAACGGCGCAGTGGCGGTTTTCATGGCT
TGTTATGACTGTTTTTTTGGGGTACAGTCTATGCCTCGGGCATCCAAGCAGCAAGCGCGTTACGCCGTGG
GTCGATGTTTGATGTTATGGAGCAGCAACGATGTTACGCAGCAGGGCAGTCGCCCTAAAACAAAGTTAAA
CATCATGGGGGAAGCGGTGATCGCCGAAGTATCGACTCAACTATCAGAGGTAGTTGGCGTCATCGAGCGC
CATCTCGAACCGACGTTGCTGGCCGTACATTTGTACGGCTCCGCAGTGGATGGCGGCCTGAAGCCACACA
GCGATATTGATTTGCTGGTTACGGTGACCGTAAGGCTTGATGAAACAACGCGGCGAGCTTTGATCAACGA
CCTTTTGGAAACTTCGGCTTCCCCTGGAGAGAGCGAGATTCTCCGCGCTGTAGAAGTCACCATTGTTGTG
CACGACGACATCATTCCGTGGCGTTATCCAGCTAAGCGCGAACTGCAATTTGGAGAATGGCAGCGCAATG
ACATTCTTGCAGGTATCTTCGAGCCAGCCACGATCGACATTGATCTGGCTATCTTGCTGACAAAAGCAAG
AGAACATAGCGTTGCCTTGGTAGGTCCAGCGGCGGAGGAACTCTTTGATCCGGTTCCTGAACAGGATCTA
TTTGAGGCGCTAAATGAAACCTTAACGCTATGGAACTCGCCGCCCGACTGGGCTGGCGATGAGCGAAATG
TAGTGCTTACGTTGTCCCGCATTTGGTACAGCGCAGTAACCGGCAAAATCGCGCCGAAGGATGTCGCTGC
CGACTGGGCAATGGAGCGCCTGCCGGCCCAGTATCAGCCCGTCATACTTGAAGCTAGACAGGCTTATCTT
GGACAAGAAGAAGATCGCTTGGCCTCGCGCGCAGATCAGTTGGAAGAATTTGTCCATTACGTGAAAGGCG
AGATCACCAAGGTAGTCGGCAAATAATGTCTAGCTAGAAATTCGTTCAAGCCGACGCCGCTTCGCGGCGC
GGCTTAACTCAAGCGTTAGATGCACTAAGCACATAATTGCTCACAGCCAAACTATCAGGTCAAGTCTGCT
TTTATTATTTTTAAGCGTGCATAATAAGCCCTACACAAATTGGGAGATATATCATGCTGTCAGACCAAGT
TTACTCATATATACTTTAGATTGATTTAAAACTTCATTTTTAATTTAAAAGGATCTAGGTGAAGATCCTT
TTTGATAATCTCATGACCAAAATCCCTTAACGTGAGTTTTCGTTCCACTGAGCGTCAGACCCCGTAGAAA
AGATCAAAGGATCTTCTTGAGATCCTTTTTTTCTGCGCGTAATCTGCTGCTTGCAAACAAAAAAACCACC
GCTACCAGCGGTGGTTTGTTTGCCGGATCAAGAGCTACCAACTCTTTTTCCGAAGGTAACTGGCTTCAGC
AGAGCGCAGATACCAAATACTGTTCTTCTAGTGTAGCCGTAGTTAGGCCACCACTTCAAGAACTCTGTAG
CACCGCCTACATACCTCGCTCTGCTAATCCTGTTACCAGTGGCTGCTGCCAGTGGCGATAAGTCGTGTCT
TACCGGGTTGGACTCAAGACGATAGTTACCGGATAAGGCGCAGCGGTCGGGCTGAACGGGGGGTTCGTGC
ACACAGCCCAGCTTGGAGCGAACGACCTACACCGAACTGAGATACCTACAGCGTGAGCTATGAGAAAGCG
CCACGCTTCCCGAAGGGAGAAAGGCGGACAGGTATCCGGTAAGCGGCAGGGTCGGAACAGGAGAGCGCAC
GAGGGAGCTTCCAGGGGGAAACGCCTGGTATCTTTATAGTCCTGTCGGGTTTCGCCACCTCTGACTTGAG
CGTCGATTTTTGTGATGCTCGTCAGGGGGGCGGAGCCTATGGAAAAACGCCAGCAACGCGGCCTTTTTAC
GGTTCCTGCACTCTGTGGTCTCAAATGAGAACATCATTGCTTCCAGCTTTAGCTGCGGTATCACCTGTTC
TAGCACGAGACCACGAA
Features (pLannotate 1.2.2; 4 found; start..end, strand, type, name):
     23..46      +  promoter       Pc promoter (fragment): intI1 (promoter lies within the coding sequence); class 1 integron promoter
    222..278     +  CDS            GmR (fragment): gentamycin acetyltransferase; aacC1; confers resistance to gentamycin
    289..1076    +  CDS            SmR (fragment): aminoglycoside adenylyltransferase (Murphy, 1985); aadA; confers resistance to spectinomycin and streptomycin
   1417..2005    +  rep_origin     ori: high-copy-number ColE1/pMB1/pBR322/pUC origin of replication
