[The description below was written by a language model from this plasmid's Addgene catalogue record and pLannotate feature annotations shown in this document.]
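Description:
pAGM9121_Cgl-UPO SP is a small (about 2.1 kb) synthetic-biology part plasmid built on the pAGM9121 backbone. It serves as a donor for the signal peptide of an unspecific peroxygenase (UPO) from the fungus Chaetomium globosum. It is maintained in E. coli as a high-copy plasmid through a ColE1/pUC-type origin of replication and is selected with spectinomycin. The resistance comes from an aadA aminoglycoside adenylyltransferase gene (annotated SmR), which confers resistance to both spectinomycin and streptomycin. Upstream of this marker, the annotation picks up a fragment of the class 1 integron Pc promoter and a short remnant of a gentamicin acetyltransferase gene. These look like leftovers of the integron-derived cassette the marker came from, and the Pc fragment probably contributes to marker expression. The gentamicin fragment is far too short to be functional.

The payload is a short coding module for the UPO secretion signal. The automated feature table does not annotate it, so its exact position and boundaries cannot be read from the record, though it presumably lies in one of the unannotated stretches outside the marker and origin. No promoter, terminator, tag or yeast selection or replication element is detected, which fits a storage or donor plasmid rather than an expression vector. The record lists the cloning method only as restriction enzyme-based, with the sites unknown.

According to the stated purpose and the associated publication, the plasmid belongs to a modular secretion system for producing unspecific peroxygenases in two yeast species. In such a system, a signal peptide part like this one would be combined with UPO genes and other modules in separate expression vectors, allowing different leader sequences to be tested for efficient enzyme secretion.
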