Addgene plasmid #153501: pAGM9121_Cgl-UPO SP
Purpose: Chaetomium globosum Unspecific Peroxygenase Signal Peptide Donor Plasmid
Depositing lab: Sylvestre Marillonnet. Depositing organization: Leibniz Institute of Plant Biochemistry (IPB). Publication: A modular two yeast species secretion system for the production and preparative application of unspecific peroxygenases. Pullmann P, Knorrscheidt A, Munch J, Palme PR, Hoehenwarter W, Marillonnet S, Alcalde M, Westermann B, Weissenborn MJ. Commun Biol. 2021 May 12;4(1):562. doi: 10.1038/s42003-021-02076-3. PubMed 33980981.
Backbone
  Vector backbone: pAGM9121
  Vector type: Synthetic Biology
Growth in bacteria
  Bacterial resistance: Spectinomycin, 50 μg/mL
  Growth temperature: 37°C
  Growth strain: DH5alpha
  Copy number: High Copy
Gene/Insert
  Gene/Insert name: Unspecific peroxygenase SP (alt name: UPO)
  Species: Chaetomium Globosum
  Cloning method: Restriction Enzyme; 5′ cloning site Unknown (unknown if destroyed)
Terms and licenses: Academic/Nonprofit Terms; Industry Terms: Not Available to Industry
Depositor comments: Please visit https://www.biorxiv.org/content/10.1101/2020.07.22.216432v1 for bioRxiv preprint.
How to cite: pAGM9121_Cgl-UPO SP was a gift from Sylvestre Marillonnet (Addgene plasmid # 153501 ; http://n2t.net/addgene:153501 ; RRID:Addgene_153501)
